Addgene plasmid #173808: pBtPIPLC His
Purpose: Expression and purification of the mature form of Bacillus thuringiensis phosphaatidyl inositol specific phospholipase C (PI-PLC), UniProt ID P08954 from E. coli BL21 CodonPlus (DE3) RIL cells
Depositing lab: Anne Gershenson & Mary F Roberts. Depositing organization: University of Massachusetts, Amherst. Publication: Fluorinated Aromatic Amino Acids Distinguish Cation-pi Interactions from Membrane Insertion. He T, Gershenson A, Eyles SJ, Lee YJ, Liu WR, Wang J, Gao J, Roberts MF. J Biol Chem. 2015 Jul 31;290(31):19334-42. doi: 10.1074/jbc.M115.668343. Epub 2015 Jun 19. PubMed 26092728.
Backbone
  Vector backbone: pET-23b
  Vector type: Bacterial Expression
Growth in bacteria
  Bacterial resistance: Ampicillin, 100 μg/mL
  Growth temperature: 37°C
  Growth strain: DH5alpha
  Growth instructions: E. coli BL21-Codonplus (DE3)-RIL can be used for expression. Note that this protein purification is performed at room temperature.
  Copy number: Low Copy
Gene/Insert
  Gene/Insert name: Bacillus thuringiensis 1-phosphatidylinositol phosphodiesterase (alt names: Bacillus thuringiensis phosphatidyl-inositol specific phospholipase C; BtPI-PLC)
  Species: Other
  Mutation: none
  Promoter: T7
  Tag / fusion protein: 6XHis (C terminal on insert)
  Cloning method: Restriction Enzyme; 5′ cloning site Unknown (unknown if destroyed)
Terms and licenses: Academic/Nonprofit Terms; Industry Terms: Not Available to Industry
Depositor comments: Bacillus thuringiensis PI-PLC (UniProt P08954) cleaves GPI-anchored proteins off the surface of cells and can be used instead of the 97% identical, commercially available B. cereus enzyme (UniProt P14262). Also see PubMed 30148347 (bacterial PI-PLC review).
How to cite: pBtPIPLC His was a gift from Anne Gershenson & Mary F Roberts (Addgene plasmid # 173808 ; http://n2t.net/addgene:173808 ; RRID:Addgene_173808)
