[The description below was written by a language model from this plasmid's Addgene catalogue record and pLannotate feature annotations shown in this document.]
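Description:
pBtPIPLC His is a bacterial expression plasmid built on the pET-23b backbone for producing the mature form of Bacillus thuringiensis phosphatidylinositol-specific phospholipase C (BtPI-PLC, 1-phosphatidylinositol phosphodiesterase) in E. coli. The sequenced construct is about 4.5 kb and carries a ColE1/pMB1-type origin together with the pBR322 bom region and the rop gene, which holds copy number down and fits the catalogue's low-copy designation. An f1 phage origin is also present. Selection is by ampicillin resistance through β-lactamase expressed from its own bla promoter.

The expression cassette consists of a T7 promoter, the efficient ribosome binding site from T7 gene 10, the PI-PLC coding region, a C-terminal histidine tag and the T7 terminator. The enzyme is annotated as a fragment of the full protein, consistent with the mature form being expressed, and no mutations are recorded. The 18-nt tag annotation matches the 6xHis tag listed in the catalogue. A short fragment annotated as a T7 gene 10B-derived sequence lies between the tag and the terminator; the record does not indicate that it is part of the expressed protein. No lac operator or lacI is annotated. Transcription depends on T7 RNA polymerase, so expression is carried out in a DE3 lysogen such as BL21-CodonPlus (DE3)-RIL, while a cloning strain is used for propagation. The cloning sites are not recorded.

The plasmid is intended for expression and His-tag affinity purification of the enzyme. BtPI-PLC cleaves phosphatidylinositol and GPI anchors, releasing GPI-anchored proteins from cell surfaces. The depositors note that it can substitute for the 97% identical, commercially available B. cereus enzyme.
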