Features (pLannotate 1.2.2; 13 found; start..end, strand, type, name):
      1..429     +  rep_origin     f1 ori (sequence partly withheld): f1 bacteriophage origin of replication; arrow indicates direction of (+) strand synthesis
    482..586     +  promoter       AmpR promoter: bla
    587..1447    +  CDS            AmpR: β-lactamase; bla; confers resistance to ampicillin, carbenicillin, and related antibiotics
   1618..2206    +  rep_origin     ori: high-copy-number ColE1/pMB1/pBR322/pUC origin of replication
   2392..2531    -  misc_feature   bom: basis of mobility region from pBR322
   2633..2824    -  CDS            rop: Rop protein, which maintains plasmids at low copy number; rop
   2841..3221    +  CDS            YPB1_ECOLX: Protein predicted: Swiss-Prot protein existence level 4. From Escherichia coli.
   3333..3351    +  promoter       T7 promoter: promoter for bacteriophage T7 RNA polymerase
   3383..3405    +  RBS            RBS: efficient ribosome binding site from bacteriophage T7 gene 10 (Olins and Rangwala, 1989)
   3416..4309    +  CDS            PLC_BACTU (fragment): Experimental evidence at protein level: Swiss-Prot protein existence level 1. Cleaves glycosylphosphatidylinositol (GPI) and phosphatidylinositol (PI) anchors but not PI phosphates. From Bacillus thuringiensis.
   4316..4333    +  CDS            9xHis (fragment): 9xHis affinity tag
   4343..4392    +  CDS            SET1 (fragment): solubility-enhancement tag derived from T7 phage gene 10B
   4400..4447    +  terminator     T7 terminator: transcription terminator for bacteriophage T7 RNA polymerase
>Addgene plasmid #173808 | pBtPIPLC His | addgene full sequence | sequence record 345681 | Addgene NGS Result
[124 nt withheld, positions 1-124]
C
[91 nt withheld, positions 126-216]
A
[49 nt withheld, positions 218-266]
CCTTTGACGTTGGAGTCCACGTTCTTT
[37 nt withheld, positions 294-330]
ACCCTATCTCGGTCTATTCTTTTGATTTATAAGGGATTTTGCCGATTTCGGCCTATTGGTTAAAAAATGA
GCTGATTTAACAAAAATTTAACGCGAATTTTAACAAAATATTAACGCTTACAATTTAGGTGGCACTTTTC
GGGGAAATGTGCGCGGAACCCCTATTTGTTTATTTTTCTAAATACATTCAAATATGTATCCGCTCATGAG
ACAATAACCCTGATAAATGCTTCAATAATATTGAAAAAGGAAGAGTATGAGTATTCAACATTTCCGTGTC
GCCCTTATTCCCTTTTTTGCGGCATTTTGCCTTCCTGTTTTTGCTCACCCAGAAACGCTGGTGAAAGTAA
AAGATGCTGAAGATCAGTTGGGTGCACGAGTGGGTTACATCGAACTGGATCTCAACAGCGGTAAGATCCT
TGAGAGTTTTCGCCCCGAAGAACGTTTTCCAATGATGAGCACTTTTAAAGTTCTGCTATGTGGCGCGGTA
TTATCCCGTATTGACGCCGGGCAAGAGCAACTCGGTCGCCGCATACACTATTCTCAGAATGACTTGGTTG
AGTACTCACCAGTCACAGAAAAGCATCTTACGGATGGCATGACAGTAAGAGAATTATGCAGTGCTGCCAT
AACCATGAGTGATAACACTGCGGCCAACTTACTTCTGACAACGATCGGAGGACCGAAGGAGCTAACCGCT
TTTTTGCACAACATGGGGGATCATGTAACTCGCCTTGATCGTTGGGAACCGGAGCTGAATGAAGCCATAC
CAAACGACGAGCGTGACACCACGATGCCTGCAGCAATGGCAACAACGTTGCGCAAACTATTAACTGGCGA
ACTACTTACTCTAGCTTCCCGGCAACAATTAATAGACTGGATGGAGGCGGATAAAGTTGCAGGACCACTT
CTGCGCTCGGCCCTTCCGGCTGGCTGGTTTATTGCTGATAAATCTGGAGCCGGTGAGCGTGGGTCTCGCG
GTATCATTGCAGCACTGGGGCCAGATGGTAAGCCCTCCCGTATCGTAGTTATCTACACGACGGGGAGTCA
GGCAACTATGGATGAACGAAATAGACAGATCGCTGAGATAGGTGCCTCACTGATTAAGCATTGGTAACTG
TCAGACCAAGTTTACTCATATATACTTTAGATTGATTTAAAACTTCATTTTTAATTTAAAAGGATCTAGG
TGAAGATCCTTTTTGATAATCTCATGACCAAAATCCCTTAACGTGAGTTTTCGTTCCACTGAGCGTCAGA
CCCCGTAGAAAAGATCAAAGGATCTTCTTGAGATCCTTTTTTTCTGCGCGTAATCTGCTGCTTGCAAACA
AAAAAACCACCGCTACCAGCGGTGGTTTGTTTGCCGGATCAAGAGCTACCAACTCTTTTTCCGAAGGTAA
CTGGCTTCAGCAGAGCGCAGATACCAAATACTGTCCTTCTAGTGTAGCCGTAGTTAGGCCACCACTTCAA
GAACTCTGTAGCACCGCCTACATACCTCGCTCTGCTAATCCTGTTACCAGTGGCTGCTGCCAGTGGCGAT
AAGTCGTGTCTTACCGGGTTGGACTCAAGACGATAGTTACCGGATAAGGCGCAGCGGTCGGGCTGAACGG
GGGGTTCGTGCACACAGCCCAGCTTGGAGCGAACGACCTACACCGAACTGAGATACCTACAGCGTGAGCT
ATGAGAAAGCGCCACGCTTCCCGAAGGGAGAAAGGCGGACAGGTATCCGGTAAGCGGCAGGGTCGGAACA
GGAGAGCGCACGAGGGAGCTTCCAGGGGGAAACGCCTGGTATCTTTATAGTCCTGTCGGGTTTCGCCACC
TCTGACTTGAGCGTCGATTTTTGTGATGCTCGTCAGGGGGGCGGAGCCTATGGAAAAACGCCAGCAACGC
GGCCTTTTTACGGTTCCTGGCCTTTTGCTGGCCTTTTGCTCACATGTTCTTTCCTGCGTTATCCCCTGAT
TCTGTGGATAACCGTATTACCGCCTTTGAGTGAGCTGATACCGCTCGCCGCAGCCGAACGACCGAGCGCA
GCGAGTCAGTGAGCGAGGAAGCGGAAGAGCGCCTGATGCGGTATTTTCTCCTTACGCATCTGTGCGGTAT
TTCACACCGCAATGGTGCACTCTCAGTACAATCTGCTCTGATGCCGCATAGTTAAGCCAGTATACACTCC
GCTATCGCTACGTGACTGGGTCATGGCTGCGCCCCGACACCCGCCAACACCCGCTGACGCGCCCTGACGG
GCTTGTCTGCTCCCGGCATCCGCTTACAGACAAGCTGTGACCGTCTCCGGGAGCTGCATGTGTCAGAGGT
TTTCACCGTCATCACCGAAACGCGCGAGGCAGCTGCGGTAAAGCTCATCAGCGTGGTCGTGAAGCGATTC
ACAGATGTCTGCCTGTTCATCCGCGTCCAGCTCGTTGAGTTTCTCCAGAAGCGTTAATGTCTGGCTTCTG
ATAAAGCGGGCCATGTTAAGGGCGGTTTTTTCCTGTTTGGTCACTGATGCCTCCGTGTAAGGGGGATTTC
TGTTCATGGGGGTAATGATACCGATGAAACGAGAGAGGATGCTCACGATACGGGTTACTGATGATGAACA
TGCCCGGTTACTGGAACGTTGTGAGGGTAAACAACTGGCGGTATGGATGCGGCGGGACCAGAGAAAAATC
ACTCAGGGTCAATGCCAGCGCTTCGTTAATACAGATGTAGGTGTTCCACAGGGTAGCCAGCAGCATCCTG
CGATGCAGATCCGGAACATAATGGTGCAGGGCGCTGACTTCCGCGTTTCCAGACTTTACGAAACACGGAA
ACCGAAGACCATTCATGTTGTTGCTCAGGTCGCAGACGTTTTGCAGCAGCAGTCGCTTCACGTTCGCTCG
CGTATCGGTGATTCATTCTGCTAACCAGTAAGGCAACCCCGCCAGCCTAGCCGGGTCCTCAACGACAGGA
GCACGATCATGCGCACCCGTGGCCAGGACCCAACGCTGCCCGAGATCTCGATCCCGCGAAATTAATACGA
CTCACTATAGGGAGACCACAACGGTTTCCCTCTAGAAATAATTTTGTTTAACTTTAAGAAGGAGATATAC
ATATGGCTAGCTCTGTTAATGAGCTTGAAAATTGGTCAAAATGGATGCAACCTATACCTGATAATATCCC
GTTAGCACGAATTTCAATTCCAGGAACACACGATAGTGGGACGTTCAAGTTGCAAAATCCGATTAAGCAA
GTGTGGGGAATGACGCAAGAATATGATTTTCGCTATCAAATGGACCATGGAGCTCGCATTTTTGATATAA
GAGGACGTTTAACAGATGATAATACGATAGTTCTTCATCATGGGCCATTATATCTTTACGTAACACTGCA
TGAATTCATAAATGAAGCGAAACAATTTTTAAAAGATAACCCGAGTGAAACAATTATTATGTCTTTAAAA
AAAGAGTATGAGGATATGAAAGGGGCAGAAGGTTCATTTAGTAGTACGTTTGAAAAAAATTATTTTGTTG
ATCCTATCTTTTTAAAAACAGAAGGAAATATAAAACTTGGAGATGCTCGTGGGAAAATTGTACTACTAAA
AAGATATAGTGGTAGTAATGAATCTGGAGGATATAATAATTTTTATTGGCCAGATAATGAGACGTTTACC
ACAACTGTAAACCAAAATGTAAATGTAACAGTACAAGATAAATATAAAGTGAATTATGATGAGAAAGTAA
AATCTATTAAAGATACGATGGATGAAACGATGAACAATAGCGAGGATTTAAATCATCTATATATTAATTT
TACAAGCTTGTCTTCTGGTGGTACAGCATGGAATAGTCCATATTACTACGCTTCTTATATAAATCCTGAA
ATTGCAAACGATATAAAACAAAAGAATCCTACAAGAGTAGGCTGGGTAATTCAAGACTACATAAATGAAA
AGTGGTCACCATTATTGTATCAAGAAGTTATAAGAGCGAATAAGTCATTAATAAAAGAACTCGAGCACCA
CCACCACCACCACTGAGATCCGGCTGCTAACAAAGCCCGAAAGGAAGCTGAGTTGGCTGCTGCCACCGCT
GAGCAATAACTAGCATAACCCCTTGGGGCCTCTAAACGGGTCTTGAGGGGTTTTTTGCTGAAAGGAGGAA
CTATATCCGGATTGGCGAATGGG
