>Addgene plasmid #173808 | pBtPIPLC His | depositor partial sequence | sequence record 337069 | >BtPiplc sequence
ATGGCTAGCTCTGTTAATGAGCTTGAAAATTGGTCAAAATGGATGCAACCTATACCTGATAATATCCCGT
TAGCACGAATTTCAATTCCAGGAACACACGATAGTGGGACGTTCAAGTTGCAAAATCCGATTAAGCAAGT
GTGGGGAATGACGCAAGAATATGATTTTCGCTATCAAATGGACCATGGAGCTCGCATTTTTGATATAAGA
GGACGTTTAACAGATGATAATACGATAGTTCTTCATCATGGGCCATTATATCTTTACGTAACACTGCATG
AATTCATAAATGAAGCGAAACAATTTTTAAAAGATAACCCGAGTGAAACAATTATTATGTCTTTAAAAAA
AGAGTATGAGGATATGAAAGGGGCAGAAGGTTCATTTAGTAGTACGTTTGAAAAAAATTATTTTGTTGAT
CCTATCTTTTTAAAAACAGAAGGAAATATAAAACTTGGAGATGCTCGTGGGAAAATTGTACTACTAAAAA
GATATAGTGGTAGTAATGAATCTGGAGGATATAATAATTTTTATTGGCCAGATAATGAGACGTTTACCAC
AACTGTAAACCAAAATGTAAATGTAACAGTACAAGATAAATATAAAGTGAATTATGATGAGAAAGTAAAA
TCTATTAAAGATACGATGGATGAAACGATGAACAATAGCGAGGATTTAAATCATCTATATATTAATTTTA
CAAGCTTGTCTTCTGGTGGTACAGCATGGAATAGTCCATATTACTACGCTTCTTATATAAATCCTGAAAT
TGCAAACGATATAAAACAAAAGAATCCTACAAGAGTAGGCTGGGTAATTCAAGACTACATAAATGAAAAG
TGGTCACCATTATTGTATCAAGAAGTTATAAGAGCGAATAAGTCATTAATAAAAGAACTCGAGCACCACC
ACCACCACCACTGA
